Addgene plasmid #143511: TFORF1509
Purpose: Lentiviral vector for overexpressing transcription factor ORFs with unique 24-bp barcodes. Barcodes facilitate identification of transcription factors in pooled screens.
Depositing lab: Feng Zhang. Depositing organization: Broad Institute. Publication: A transcription factor atlas of directed differentiation. Joung J, Ma S, Tay T, Geiger-Schuller KR, Kirchgatterer PC, Verdine VK, Guo B, Arias-Garcia MA, Allen WE, Singh A, Kuksenko O, Abudayyeh OO, Gootenberg JS, Fu Z, Macrae RK, Buenrostro JD, Regev A, Zhang F. Cell. 2023 Jan 5;186(1):209-229.e26. doi: 10.1016/j.cell.2022.11.026. PubMed 36608654.
Backbone
  Vector backbone: pLX_TRC317
  Backbone manufacturer: Broad Institute Genetic Perturbation Platform
  Backbone size w/o insert (bp): 8264
  Vector type: Mammalian Expression, Lentiviral
  Selectable markers: Puromycin
Growth in bacteria
  Bacterial resistance: Ampicillin, 100 μg/mL
  Growth temperature: 37°C
  Growth strain: NEB Stable
  Copy number: High Copy
Gene/Insert
  Gene/Insert name: STAT5B
  Species: H. sapiens (human)
  Insert size (bp): 2465
  Entrez Gene: STAT5B (a.k.a. GHISID2, STAT5)
  Promoter: EF1a
  Cloning method: Unknown
  Sequencing primers: 5′ GGGTGGAGACTGAAGTTAGGCCAG; 3′ CACATAGCGTAAAAGGAGCAACATAG
Terms and licenses: Academic/Nonprofit Terms; Industry Terms: Not Available to Industry
Depositor comments: NM_012448,ENST00000293328 . The transcription factor ORF portion of this plasmid was synthesized by Genewiz. Please test multiple small colonies in case of plasmid recombination. To make this collection available in a timely manner, a portion of this collection was not fully sequenced by Addgene. If an Addgene verified full plasmid sequence is not available, please contact us prior to placing an order to request the full sequence.
How to cite: TFORF1509 was a gift from Feng Zhang (Addgene plasmid # 143511 ; http://n2t.net/addgene:143511 ; RRID:Addgene_143511)
