[The description below was written by a language model from this plasmid's Addgene catalogue record and pLannotate feature annotations shown in this document.]
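Description:
TFORF1509 is a lentiviral mammalian expression plasmid built on the pLX_TRC317 backbone and carrying the human STAT5B open reading frame. It belongs to a large barcoded transcription factor ORF collection. It is maintained in E. coli through a high-copy ColE1/pUC-type origin and an ampicillin resistance gene (β-lactamase). An f1 origin and remnants of a lac/T7/T3 cloning region are also present in the bacterial portion. The depositor notes that the plasmid can recombine, as is common for LTR-containing vectors.

The viral portion has a third-generation, self-inactivating layout. An RSV promoter fused to a truncated HIV-1 5' LTR drives genomic RNA production in packaging cells. It is followed by the Ψ packaging signal with a gag fragment, the Rev response element for Rev-dependent nuclear export, a cPPT/CTS element that aids nuclear import, and a ΔU3 3' LTR that silences LTR-driven transcription after integration.

Two expression units lie between the LTRs. An SV40 early promoter drives puromycin N-acetyltransferase for selecting transduced cells. The strong constitutive EF-1α promoter drives the STAT5B coding sequence, which encodes a signal transducer and transcriptional activator responsive to cytokines and growth factors. A WPRE downstream of the ORF enhances transcript stability and expression.

The catalogue states that each construct carries a unique 24-bp barcode, although the feature table does not annotate it. The short U6 promoter fragment annotated between the ORF and the WPRE is probably only a partial sequence match, not a functional promoter. The vector is intended for STAT5B overexpression, alone or in pooled screens where barcode sequencing identifies the transcription factor delivered to each cell, as in directed differentiation studies.
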