Features (pLannotate 1.2.2; 31 found; start..end, strand, type, name):
      5..231     +  promoter       RSV promoter: Rous sarcoma virus enhancer/promoter
    232..412     +  LTR            5' LTR (truncated): truncated 5' long terminal repeat (LTR) from HIV-1
    459..584     +  misc_feature   HIV-1 Ψ: packaging signal of human immunodeficiency virus type 1
    568..931     +  CDS            HIV-1 gag (fragment): gag protein from human immunodeficiency virus 1; gag
   1077..1310    +  misc_feature   RRE: The Rev response element (RRE) of HIV-1 allows for Rev-dependent mRNA export from the nucleus to the cytoplasm.
   1687..1713    +  CDS            Rev (fragment): human immunodeficiency virus 1 (HIV-1) Rev protein; rev; enhances nuclear export of unspliced and incompletely spliced viral mRNAs
   1720..1743    +  promoter       SV40 promoter (fragment): SV40 early promoter
   1744..1815    +  promoter       SV40 promoter (fragment): SV40 enhancer and early promoter
   1839..1974    +  rep_origin     SV40 ori: SV40 origin of replication
   2020..2616    +  CDS            PuroR (fragment): puromycin N-acetyltransferase; pac from Streptomyces; confers resistance to puromycin
   2665..2782    +  misc_feature   cPPT/CTS: central polypurine tract and central termination sequence of HIV-1
   2847..2913    +  CDS            small t antigen (fragment): SV40 (simian virus 40) small t antigen
   2920..4098    +  promoter       EF-1α promoter: strong constitutive promoter for human elongation factor EF-1α
   4115..6475    +  CDS            STAT5B: STA5B_HUMAN - Experimental evidence at protein level: Swiss-Prot protein existence level 1. Carries out a dual function: signal transduction and activation of transcription. Mediates cellular responses to the cytokine KITLG/SCF and other growth factors. Binds to the GAS element and activates PRL-induced transcription. Positively regulates hematopoietic/erythroid differentiation. From Homo sapiens (Human).
   6491..6544    +  promoter       U6 promoter (fragment): RNA polymerase III promoter for human U6 snRNA
   6586..7174    +  misc_feature   WPRE: woodchuck hepatitis virus posttranscriptional regulatory element
   7225..7244    +  misc_feature   cPPT/CTS (fragment): central polypurine tract and central termination sequence of HIV-1
   7246..7479    +  LTR            3' LTR (ΔU3): self-inactivating 3' long terminal repeat (LTR) from HIV-1
   7557..7678    +  polyA_signal   SV40 poly(A) signal: SV40 polyadenylation signal
   7718..7853    +  rep_origin     SV40 ori: SV40 origin of replication
   7874..7892    -  promoter       T7 promoter: promoter for bacteriophage T7 RNA polymerase
   7900..8055    +  CDS            lacZα (fragment): LacZα fragment of β-galactosidase; lacZ fragment
   8060..8488    +  rep_origin     f1 ori (sequence partly withheld): f1 bacteriophage origin of replication; arrow indicates direction of (+) strand synthesis
   8541..8645    +  promoter       AmpR promoter: bla
   8646..9506    +  CDS            AmpR: β-lactamase; bla; confers resistance to ampicillin, carbenicillin, and related antibiotics
   9677..10265   +  rep_origin     ori: high-copy-number ColE1/pMB1/pBR322/pUC origin of replication
  10448..10540   +  CDS            lacI (fragment): lac repressor; lacI; The lac repressor binds to the lac operator to inhibit transcription in E. coli. This inhibition can be relieved by adding lactose or isopropyl-β-D-thiogalactopyranoside (IPTG).
  10553..10574   +  protein_bind   CAP binding site: CAP binding activates transcription in the presence of cAMP. E. coli catabolite activator protein
  10589..10619   +  promoter       lac promoter: promoter for the E. coli lac operon
  10623..10645   +  protein_bind   lac operator (fragment): The lac repressor binds to the lac operator to inhibit transcription in E. coli. This inhibition can be relieved by adding lactose or isopropyl-β-D-thiogalactopyranoside (IPTG). lac repressor encoded by lacI
  10688..10706   +  promoter       T3 promoter: promoter for bacteriophage T3 RNA polymerase
>Addgene plasmid #143511 | TFORF1509 | addgene full sequence | sequence record 400402 | Addgene NGS Result
TTAATGTAGTCTTATGCAATACTCTTGTAGTCTTGCAACATGGTAACGATGAGTTAGCAACATGCCTTAC
AAGGAGAGAAAAAGCACCGTGCATGCCGATTGGTGGAAGTAAGGTGGTACGATCGTGCCTTATTAGGAAG
GCAACAGACGGGTCTGACATGGATTGGACGAACCACTGAATTGCCGCATTGCAGAGATATTGTATTTAAG
TGCCTAGCTCGATACATAAACGGGTCTCTCTGGTTAGACCAGATCTGAGCCTGGGAGCTCTCTGGCTAAC
TAGGGAACCCACTGCTTAAGCCTCAATAAAGCTTGCCTTGAGTGCTTCAAGTAGTGTGTGCCCGTCTGTT
GTGTGACTCTGGTAACTAGAGATCCCTCAGACCCTTTTAGTCAGTGTGGAAAATCTCTAGCAGTGGCGCC
CGAACAGGGACTTGAAAGCGAAAGGGAAACCAGAGGAGCTCTCTCGACGCAGGACTCGGCTTGCTGAAGC
GCGCACGGCAAGAGGCGAGGGGCGGCGACTGGTGAGTACGCCAAAAATTTTGACTAGCGGAGGCTAGAAG
GAGAGAGATGGGTGCGAGAGCGTCAGTATTAAGCGGGGGAGAATTAGATCGCGATGGGAAAAAATTCGGT
TAAGGCCAGGGGGAAAGAAAAAATATAAATTAAAACATATAGTATGGGCAAGCAGGGAGCTAGAACGATT
CGCAGTTAATCCTGGCCTGTTAGAAACATCAGAAGGCTGTAGACAAATACTGGGACAGCTACAACCATCC
CTTCAGACAGGATCAGAAGAACTTAGATCATTATATAATACAGTAGCAACCCTCTATTGTGTGCATCAAA
GGATAGAGATAAAAGACACCAAGGAAGCTTTAGACAAGATAGAGGAAGAGCAAAACAAAAGTAAGACCAC
CGCACAGCAAGCGGCCGCTGATCTTCAGACCTGGAGGAGGAGATATGAGGGACAATTGGAGAAGTGAATT
ATATAAATATAAAGTAGTAAAAATTGAACCATTAGGAGTAGCACCCACCAAGGCAAAGAGAAGAGTGGTG
CAGAGAGAAAAAAGAGCAGTGGGAATAGGAGCTTTGTTCCTTGGGTTCTTGGGAGCAGCAGGAAGCACTA
TGGGCGCAGCGTCAATGACGCTGACGGTACAGGCCAGACAATTATTGTCTGGTATAGTGCAGCAGCAGAA
CAATTTGCTGAGGGCTATTGAGGCGCAACAGCATCTGTTGCAACTCACAGTCTGGGGCATCAAGCAGCTC
CAGGCAAGAATCCTGGCTGTGGAAAGATACCTAAAGGATCAACAGCTCCTGGGGATTTGGGGTTGCTCTG
GAAAACTCATTTGCACCACTGCTGTGCCTTGGAATGCTAGTTGGAGTAATAAATCTCTGGAACAGATTTG
GAATCACACGACCTGGATGGAGTGGGACAGAGAAATTAACAATTACACAAGCTTAATACACTCCTTAATT
GAAGAATCGCAAAACCAGCAAGAAAAGAATGAACAAGAATTATTGGAATTAGATAAATGGGCAAGTTTGT
GGAATTGGTTTAACATAACAAATTGGCTGTGGTATATAAAATTATTCATAATGATAGTAGGAGGCTTGGT
AGGTTTAAGAATAGTTTTTGCTGTACTTTCTATAGTGAATAGAGTTAGGCAGGGATATTCACCATTATCG
TTTCAGACCCACCTCCCAACCCCGAGGGGACCCATGCATTGCATCTCAATTAGTCAGCAACCAGGTGTGG
AAAGTCCCCAGGCTCCCCAGCAGGCAGAAGTATGCAAAGCATGCGTCTCAATTAGTCAGCAACCATAGTC
CCGCCCCTAACTCCGCCCATCCCGCCCCTAACTCCGCCCAGTTCCGCCCATTCTCCGCCCCATGGCTGAC
TAATTTTTTTTATTTATGCAGAGGCCGAGGCCGCCTCGGCCTCTGAGCTATTCCAGAAGTAGTGAGGAGG
CTTTTTTGGAGGCCTAGGCTTTTGCAAAAAGCTTTCTAGAGGTACCACCGGAGCTTACCATGACCGAGTA
CAAGCCCACGGTGCGCCTCGCCACCCGCGACGACGTCCCCAGGGCCGTACGCACCCTCGCCGCCGCGTTC
GCCGACTACCCCGCCACGCGCCACACCGTCGATCCGGACCGCCACATCGAGCGGGTCACCGAGCTGCAAG
AACTCTTCCTCACGCGCGTCGGGCTCGACATCGGCAAGGTGTGGGTCGCGGACGACGGCGCCGCCGTGGC
GGTCTGGACCACGCCGGAGAGCGTCGAAGCGGGGGCGGTGTTCGCCGAGATCGGCCCGCGCATGGCCGAG
TTGAGCGGTTCCCGGCTGGCCGCGCAGCAACAGATGGAAGGCCTCCTGGCGCCGCACCGGCCCAAGGAGC
CCGCGTGGTTCCTGGCCACCGTCGGCGTCTCGCCCGACCACCAGGGCAAGGGTCTGGGCAGCGCCGTCGT
GCTCCCCGGAGTGGAGGCGGCCGAGCGCGCCGGGGTGCCCGCCTTCCTGGAGACCTCCGCGCCCCGCAAC
CTCCCCTTCTACGAGCGGCTCGGCTTCACCGTCACCGCCGACGTCGAGGTGCCCGAAGGACCGCGCACCT
GGTGCATGACCCGCAAGCCCGGTGCCAGTTAACGAATTCTAGATCTTGAGACAAATGGCAGTATTCATCC
ACAATTTTAAAAGAAAAGGGGGGATTGGGGGGTACAGTGCAGGGGAAAGAATAGTAGACATAATAGCAAC
AGACATACAAACTAAAGAATTACAAAAACAAATTACAAAAATTCAAAATTTTCGGGTTTATTACAGGGAC
AGCAGAGATCCACTTTGGCGCCGGCTCGAGGCCTGCAGGTGCAAAGATGGATAAAGTTTTAAACAGAGAG
GAATCTTTGCAGCTAATGGACCTTCTAGGTCTTGAAAGGAGTGGGAATTGGCTCCGGTGCCCGTCAGTGG
GCAGAGCGCACATCGCCCACAGTCCCCGAGAAGTTGGGGGGAGGGGTCGGCAATTGAACCGGTGCCTAGA
GAAGGTGGCGCGGGGTAAACTGGGAAAGTGATGTCGTGTACTGGCTCCGCCTTTTTCCCGAGGGTGGGGG
AGAACCGTATATAAGTGCAGTAGTCGCCGTGAACGTTCTTTTTCGCAACGGGTTTGCCGCCAGAACACAG
GTAAGTGCCGTGTGTGGTTCCCGCGGGCCTGGCCTCTTTACGGGTTATGGCCCTTGCGTGCCTTGAATTA
CTTCCACCTGGCTGCAGTACGTGATTCTTGATCCCGAGCTTCGGGTTGGAAGTGGGTGGGAGAGTTCGAG
GCCTTGCGCTTAAGGAGCCCCTTCGCCTCGTGCTTGAGTTGAGGCCTGGCCTGGGCGCTGGGGCCGCCGC
GTGCGAATCTGGTGGCACCTTCGCGCCTGTCTCGCTGCTTTCGATAAGTCTCTAGCCATTTAAAATTTTT
GATGACCTGCTGCGACGCTTTTTTTCTGGCAAGATAGTCTTGTAAATGCGGGCCAAGATCTGCACACTGG
TATTTCGGTTTTTGGGGCCGCGGGCGGCGACGGGGCCCGTGCGTCCCAGCGCACATGTTCGGCGAGGCGG
GGCCTGCGAGCGCGGCCACCGAGAATCGGACGGGGGTAGTCTCAAGCTGGCCGGCCTGCTCTGGTGCCTG
GCCTCGCGCCGCCGTGTATCGCCCCGCCCTGGGCGGCAAGGCTGGCCCGGTCGGCACCAGTTGCGTGAGC
GGAAAGATGGCCGCTTCCCGGCCCTGCTGCAGGGAGCTCAAAATGGAGGACGCGGCGCTCGGGAGAGCGG
GCGGGTGAGTCACCCACACAAAGGAAAAGGGCCTTTCCGTCCTCAGCCGTCGCTTCATGTGACTCCACGG
AGTACCGGGCGCCGTCCAGGCACCTCGATTAGTTCTCGAGCTTTTGGAGTACGTCGTCTTTAGGTTGGGG
GGAGGGGTTTTATGCGATGGAGTTTCCCCACACTGAGTGGGTGGAGACTGAAGTTAGGCCAGCTTGGCAC
TTGATGTAATTCTCCTTGGAATTTGCCCTTTTTGAGTTTGGATCTTGGTTCATTCTCAAGCCTCAGACAG
TGGTTCAAAGTTTTTTTCTTCCATTTCAGGTGTCGTGAGGCTAGCACCGCCACCATGGCTGTGTGGATAC
AAGCTCAGCAGCTCCAAGGAGAAGCCCTTCATCAGATGCAAGCGTTATATGGCCAGCATTTTCCCATTGA
GGTGCGGCATTATTTATCCCAGTGGATTGAAAGCCAAGCATGGGACTCAGTAGATCTTGATAATCCACAG
GAGAACATTAAGGCCACCCAGCTCCTGGAGGGCCTGGTGCAGGAGCTGCAGAAGAAGGCAGAGCACCAGG
TGGGGGAAGATGGGTTTTTACTGAAGATCAAGCTGGGGCACTATGCCACACAGCTCCAGAACACGTATGA
CCGCTGCCCCATGGAGCTGGTCCGCTGCATCCGCCATATATTGTACAATGAACAGAGGTTGGTCCGAGAA
GCCAACAATGGTAGCTCTCCAGCTGGAAGCCTTGCTGATGCCATGTCCCAGAAACACCTCCAGATCAACC
AGACGTTTGAGGAGCTGCGACTGGTCACGCAGGACACAGAGAATGAGTTAAAAAAGCTGCAGCAGACTCA
GGAGTACTTCATCATCCAGTACCAGGAGAGCCTGAGGATCCAAGCTCAGTTTGGCCCGCTGGCCCAGCTG
AGCCCCCAGGAGCGTCTGAGCCGGGAGACGGCCCTCCAGCAGAAGCAGGTGTCTCTGGAGGCCTGGTTGC
AGCGTGAGGCACAGACACTGCAGCAGTACCGCGTGGAGCTGGCCGAGAAGCACCAGAAGACCCTGCAGCT
GCTGCGGAAGCAGCAGACCATCATCCTGGATGACGAGCTGATCCAGTGGAAGCGGCGGCAGCAGCTGGCC
GGGAACGGCGGGCCCCCCGAGGGCAGCCTGGACGTGCTACAGTCCTGGTGTGAGAAGTTGGCCGAGATCA
TCTGGCAGAACCGGCAGCAGATCCGCAGGGCTGAGCACCTCTGCCAGCAGCTGCCCATCCCCGGCCCAGT
GGAGGAGATGCTGGCCGAGGTCAACGCCACCATCACGGACATTATCTCAGCCCTGGTGACCAGCACGTTC
ATCATTGAGAAGCAGCCTCCTCAGGTCCTGAAGACCCAGACCAAGTTTGCAGCCACTGTGCGCCTGCTGG
TGGGCGGGAAGCTGAACGTGCACATGAACCCCCCCCAGGTGAAGGCCACCATCATCAGTGAGCAGCAGGC
CAAGTCTCTGCTCAAGAACGAGAACACCCGCAATGATTACAGTGGCGAGATCTTGAACAACTGCTGCGTC
ATGGAGTACCACCAAGCCACAGGCACCCTTAGTGCCCACTTCAGGAATATGTCCCTGAAACGAATTAAGA
GGTCAGACCGTCGTGGGGCAGAGTCGGTGACAGAAGAAAAATTTACAATCCTGTTTGAATCCCAGTTCAG
TGTTGGTGGAAATGAGCTGGTTTTTCAAGTCAAGACCCTGTCCCTGCCAGTGGTGGTGATCGTTCATGGC
AGCCAGGACAACAATGCGACGGCCACTGTTCTCTGGGACAATGCTTTTGCAGAGCCTGGCAGGGTGCCAT
TTGCCGTGCCTGACAAAGTGCTGTGGCCACAGCTGTGTGAGGCGCTCAACATGAAATTCAAGGCCGAAGT
GCAGAGCAACCGGGGCCTGACCAAGGAGAACCTCGTGTTCCTGGCGCAGAAACTGTTCAACAACAGCAGC
AGCCACCTGGAGGACTACAGTGGCCTGTCTGTGTCCTGGTCCCAGTTCAACAGGGAGAATTTACCAGGAC
GGAATTACACTTTCTGGCAATGGTTTGACGGTGTGATGGAAGTGTTAAAAAAACATCTCAAGCCTCATTG
GAATGATGGGGCCATTTTGGGGTTTGTAAACAAGCAACAGGCCCATGACCTACTCATTAACAAGCCAGAT
GGGACCTTCCTCCTGAGATTCAGTGACTCAGAAATTGGCGGCATCACCATTGCTTGGAAGTTTGATTCTC
AGGAAAGAATGTTTTGGAATCTGATGCCTTTTACCACCAGAGACTTCTCCATTCGGTCCCTAGCCGACCG
CTTGGGAGACTTGAATTACCTTATCTACGTGTTTCCTGATCGGCCAAAAGATGAAGTATACTCCAAATAC
TACACACCAGTTCCCTGCGAGTCTGCTACTGCTAAAGCTGTTGATGGATACGTGAAGCCACAGATCAAGC
AAGTGGTCCCTGAGTTTGTGAACGCATCTGCAGATGCCGGGGGCGGCAGCGCCACGTACATGGACCAGGC
CCCCTCCCCAGCTGTGTGTCCCCAGGCTCACTATAACATGTACCCACAGAACCCTGACTCAGTCCTTGAC
ACCGATGGGGACTTCGATCTGGAGGACACAATGGACGTAGCGCGGCGTGTGGAGGAGCTCCTGGGCCGGC
CAATGGACAGTCAGTGGATCCCGCACGCACAATCGTAGTAATGAACTAGTCCGTAACTTGAAAGTATTTC
GATTTCTTGGCTTTATATATCTTGTGGAAAGGACGATTATCGCGAGTGACTCTACATACGACGCGTTAAG
TCGACAATCAACCTCTGGATTACAAAATTTGTGAAAGATTGACTGGTATTCTTAACTATGTTGCTCCTTT
TACGCTATGTGGATACGCTGCTTTAATGCCTTTGTATCATGCTATTGCTTCCCGTATGGCTTTCATTTTC
TCCTCCTTGTATAAATCCTGGTTGCTGTCTCTTTATGAGGAGTTGTGGCCCGTTGTCAGGCAACGTGGCG
TGGTGTGCACTGTGTTTGCTGACGCAACCCCCACTGGTTGGGGCATTGCCACCACCTGTCAGCTCCTTTC
CGGGACTTTCGCTTTCCCCCTCCCTATTGCCACGGCGGAACTCATCGCCGCCTGCCTTGCCCGCTGCTGG
ACAGGGGCTCGGCTGTTGGGCACTGACAATTCCGTGGTGTTGTCGGGGAAATCATCGTCCTTTCCTTGGC
TGCTCGCCTGTGTTGCCACCTGGATTCTGCGCGGGACGTCCTTCTGCTACGTCCCTTCGGCCCTCAATCC
AGCGGACCTTCCTTCCCGCGGCCTGCTGCCGGCTCTGCGGCCTCTTCCGCGTCTTCGCCTTCGCCCTCAG
ACGAGTCGGATCTCCCTTTGGGCCGCCTCCCCGCGTCGACTTTAAGACCAATGACTTACAAGGCAGCTGT
AGATCTTAGCCACTTTTTAAAAGAAAAGGGGGGACTGGAAGGGCTAATTCACTCCCAACGAAGACAAGAT
CTGCTTTTTGCTTGTACTGGGTCTCTCTGGTTAGACCAGATCTGAGCCTGGGAGCTCTCTGGCTAACTAG
GGAACCCACTGCTTAAGCCTCAATAAAGCTTGCCTTGAGTGCTTCAAGTAGTGTGTGCCCGTCTGTTGTG
TGACTCTGGTAACTAGAGATCCCTCAGACCCTTTTAGTCAGTGTGGAAAATCTCTAGCAGTACGTATAGT
AGTTCATGTCATCTTATTATTCAGTATTTATAACTTGCAAAGAAATGAATATCAGAGAGTGAGAGGAACT
TGTTTATTGCAGCTTATAATGGTTACAAATAAAGCAATAGCATCACAAATTTCACAAATAAAGCATTTTT
TTCACTGCATTCTAGTTGTGGTTTGTCCAAACTCATCAATGTATCTTATCATGTCTGGCTCTAGCTATCC
CGCCCCTAACTCCGCCCATCCCGCCCCTAACTCCGCCCAGTTCCGCCCATTCTCCGCCCCATGGCTGACT
AATTTTTTTTATTTATGCAGAGGCCGAGGCCGCCTCGGCCTCTGAGCTATTCCAGAAGTAGTGAGGAGGC
TTTTTTGGAGGCCTAGGGACGTACCCAATTCGCCCTATAGTGAGTCGTATTACGCGCGCTCACTGGCCGT
CGTTTTACAACGTCGTGACTGGGAAAACCCTGGCGTTACCCAACTTAATCGCCTTGCAGCACATCCCCCT
TTCGCCAGCTGGCGTAATAGCGAAGAGGCCCGCACCGATCGCCCTTCCCAACAGTTGCGCAGCCTGAATG
GCGAATGGG
[124 nt withheld, positions 8060-8183]
C
[91 nt withheld, positions 8185-8275]
A
[49 nt withheld, positions 8277-8325]
CCTTTGACGTTGGAGTCCACGTTCTTT
[37 nt withheld, positions 8353-8389]
ACCCTATCTCGGTCTATTCTTTTGATTTATAAGGGATTTTGCCGATTTCGGCCTATTGGTTAAAAAATGA
GCTGATTTAACAAAAATTTAACGCGAATTTTAACAAAATATTAACGCTTACAATTTAGGTGGCACTTTTC
GGGGAAATGTGCGCGGAACCCCTATTTGTTTATTTTTCTAAATACATTCAAATATGTATCCGCTCATGAG
ACAATAACCCTGATAAATGCTTCAATAATATTGAAAAAGGAAGAGTATGAGTATTCAACATTTCCGTGTC
GCCCTTATTCCCTTTTTTGCGGCATTTTGCCTTCCTGTTTTTGCTCACCCAGAAACGCTGGTGAAAGTAA
AAGATGCTGAAGATCAGTTGGGTGCACGAGTGGGTTACATCGAACTGGATCTCAACAGCGGTAAGATCCT
TGAGAGTTTTCGCCCCGAAGAACGTTTTCCAATGATGAGCACTTTTAAAGTTCTGCTATGTGGCGCGGTA
TTATCCCGTATTGACGCCGGGCAAGAGCAACTCGGTCGCCGCATACACTATTCTCAGAATGACTTGGTTG
AGTACTCACCAGTCACAGAAAAGCATCTTACGGATGGCATGACAGTAAGAGAATTATGCAGTGCTGCCAT
AACCATGAGTGATAACACTGCGGCCAACTTACTTCTGACAACGATCGGAGGACCGAAGGAGCTAACCGCT
TTTTTGCACAACATGGGGGATCATGTAACTCGCCTTGATCGTTGGGAACCGGAGCTGAATGAAGCCATAC
CAAACGACGAGCGTGACACCACGATGCCTGTAGCAATGGCAACAACGTTGCGCAAACTATTAACTGGCGA
ACTACTTACTCTAGCTTCCCGGCAACAATTAATAGACTGGATGGAGGCGGATAAAGTTGCAGGACCACTT
CTGCGCTCGGCCCTTCCGGCTGGCTGGTTTATTGCTGATAAATCTGGAGCCGGTGAGCGTGGGTCTCGCG
GTATCATTGCAGCACTGGGGCCAGATGGTAAGCCCTCCCGTATCGTAGTTATCTACACGACGGGGAGTCA
GGCAACTATGGATGAACGAAATAGACAGATCGCTGAGATAGGTGCCTCACTGATTAAGCATTGGTAACTG
TCAGACCAAGTTTACTCATATATACTTTAGATTGATTTAAAACTTCATTTTTAATTTAAAAGGATCTAGG
TGAAGATCCTTTTTGATAATCTCATGACCAAAATCCCTTAACGTGAGTTTTCGTTCCACTGAGCGTCAGA
CCCCGTAGAAAAGATCAAAGGATCTTCTTGAGATCCTTTTTTTCTGCGCGTAATCTGCTGCTTGCAAACA
AAAAAACCACCGCTACCAGCGGTGGTTTGTTTGCCGGATCAAGAGCTACCAACTCTTTTTCCGAAGGTAA
CTGGCTTCAGCAGAGCGCAGATACCAAATACTGTTCTTCTAGTGTAGCCGTAGTTAGGCCACCACTTCAA
GAACTCTGTAGCACCGCCTACATACCTCGCTCTGCTAATCCTGTTACCAGTGGCTGCTGCCAGTGGCGAT
AAGTCGTGTCTTACCGGGTTGGACTCAAGACGATAGTTACCGGATAAGGCGCAGCGGTCGGGCTGAACGG
GGGGTTCGTGCACACAGCCCAGCTTGGAGCGAACGACCTACACCGAACTGAGATACCTACAGCGTGAGCT
ATGAGAAAGCGCCACGCTTCCCGAAGGGAGAAAGGCGGACAGGTATCCGGTAAGCGGCAGGGTCGGAACA
GGAGAGCGCACGAGGGAGCTTCCAGGGGGAAACGCCTGGTATCTTTATAGTCCTGTCGGGTTTCGCCACC
TCTGACTTGAGCGTCGATTTTTGTGATGCTCGTCAGGGGGGCGGAGCCTATGGAAAAACGCCAGCAACGC
GGCCTTTTTACGGTTCCTGGCCTTTTGCTGGCCTTTTGCTCACATGTTCTTTCCTGCGTTATCCCCTGAT
TCTGTGGATAACCGTATTACCGCCTTTGAGTGAGCTGATACCGCTCGCCGCAGCCGAACGACCGAGCGCA
GCGAGTCAGTGAGCGAGGAAGCGGAAGAGCGCCCAATACGCAAACCGCCTCTCCCCGCGCGTTGGCCGAT
TCATTAATGCAGCTGGCACGACAGGTTTCCCGACTGGAAAGCGGGCAGTGAGCGCAACGCAATTAATGTG
AGTTAGCTCACTCATTAGGCACCCCAGGCTTTACACTTTATGCTTCCGGCTCGTATGTTGTGTGGAATTG
TGAGCGGATAACAATTTCACACAGGAAACAGCTATGACCATGATTACGCCAAGCGCGCAATTAACCCTCA
CTAAAGGGAACAAAAGCTGGAGCTGCAAGC
