>Addgene plasmid #143511 | TFORF1509 | depositor partial sequence | sequence record 282663 | Insert
ACCGCCACCATGGCTGTGTGGATACAAGCTCAGCAGCTCCAAGGAGAAGCCCTTCATCAGATGCAAGCGT
TATATGGCCAGCATTTTCCCATTGAGGTGCGGCATTATTTATCCCAGTGGATTGAAAGCCAAGCATGGGA
CTCAGTAGATCTTGATAATCCACAGGAGAACATTAAGGCCACCCAGCTCCTGGAGGGCCTGGTGCAGGAG
CTGCAGAAGAAGGCAGAGCACCAGGTGGGGGAAGATGGGTTTTTACTGAAGATCAAGCTGGGGCACTATG
CCACACAGCTCCAGAACACGTATGACCGCTGCCCCATGGAGCTGGTCCGCTGCATCCGCCATATATTGTA
CAATGAACAGAGGTTGGTCCGAGAAGCCAACAATGGTAGCTCTCCAGCTGGAAGCCTTGCTGATGCCATG
TCCCAGAAACACCTCCAGATCAACCAGACGTTTGAGGAGCTGCGACTGGTCACGCAGGACACAGAGAATG
AGTTAAAAAAGCTGCAGCAGACTCAGGAGTACTTCATCATCCAGTACCAGGAGAGCCTGAGGATCCAAGC
TCAGTTTGGCCCGCTGGCCCAGCTGAGCCCCCAGGAGCGTCTGAGCCGGGAGACGGCCCTCCAGCAGAAG
CAGGTGTCTCTGGAGGCCTGGTTGCAGCGTGAGGCACAGACACTGCAGCAGTACCGCGTGGAGCTGGCCG
AGAAGCACCAGAAGACCCTGCAGCTGCTGCGGAAGCAGCAGACCATCATCCTGGATGACGAGCTGATCCA
GTGGAAGCGGCGGCAGCAGCTGGCCGGGAACGGCGGGCCCCCCGAGGGCAGCCTGGACGTGCTACAGTCC
TGGTGTGAGAAGTTGGCCGAGATCATCTGGCAGAACCGGCAGCAGATCCGCAGGGCTGAGCACCTCTGCC
AGCAGCTGCCCATCCCCGGCCCAGTGGAGGAGATGCTGGCCGAGGTCAACGCCACCATCACGGACATTAT
CTCAGCCCTGGTGACCAGCACGTTCATCATTGAGAAGCAGCCTCCTCAGGTCCTGAAGACCCAGACCAAG
TTTGCAGCCACTGTGCGCCTGCTGGTGGGCGGGAAGCTGAACGTGCACATGAACCCCCCCCAGGTGAAGG
CCACCATCATCAGTGAGCAGCAGGCCAAGTCTCTGCTCAAGAACGAGAACACCCGCAATGATTACAGTGG
CGAGATCTTGAACAACTGCTGCGTCATGGAGTACCACCAAGCCACAGGCACCCTTAGTGCCCACTTCAGG
AATATGTCCCTGAAACGAATTAAGAGGTCAGACCGTCGTGGGGCAGAGTCGGTGACAGAAGAAAAATTTA
CAATCCTGTTTGAATCCCAGTTCAGTGTTGGTGGAAATGAGCTGGTTTTTCAAGTCAAGACCCTGTCCCT
GCCAGTGGTGGTGATCGTTCATGGCAGCCAGGACAACAATGCGACGGCCACTGTTCTCTGGGACAATGCT
TTTGCAGAGCCTGGCAGGGTGCCATTTGCCGTGCCTGACAAAGTGCTGTGGCCACAGCTGTGTGAGGCGC
TCAACATGAAATTCAAGGCCGAAGTGCAGAGCAACCGGGGCCTGACCAAGGAGAACCTCGTGTTCCTGGC
GCAGAAACTGTTCAACAACAGCAGCAGCCACCTGGAGGACTACAGTGGCCTGTCTGTGTCCTGGTCCCAG
TTCAACAGGGAGAATTTACCAGGACGGAATTACACTTTCTGGCAATGGTTTGACGGTGTGATGGAAGTGT
TAAAAAAACATCTCAAGCCTCATTGGAATGATGGGGCCATTTTGGGGTTTGTAAACAAGCAACAGGCCCA
TGACCTACTCATTAACAAGCCAGATGGGACCTTCCTCCTGAGATTCAGTGACTCAGAAATTGGCGGCATC
ACCATTGCTTGGAAGTTTGATTCTCAGGAAAGAATGTTTTGGAATCTGATGCCTTTTACCACCAGAGACT
TCTCCATTCGGTCCCTAGCCGACCGCTTGGGAGACTTGAATTACCTTATCTACGTGTTTCCTGATCGGCC
AAAAGATGAAGTATACTCCAAATACTACACACCAGTTCCCTGCGAGTCTGCTACTGCTAAAGCTGTTGAT
GGATACGTGAAGCCACAGATCAAGCAAGTGGTCCCTGAGTTTGTGAACGCATCTGCAGATGCCGGGGGCG
GCAGCGCCACGTACATGGACCAGGCCCCCTCCCCAGCTGTGTGTCCCCAGGCTCACTATAACATGTACCC
ACAGAACCCTGACTCAGTCCTTGACACCGATGGGGACTTCGATCTGGAGGACACAATGGACGTAGCGCGG
CGTGTGGAGGAGCTCCTGGGCCGGCCAATGGACAGTCAGTGGATCCCGCACGCACAATCGTAGTAATGAA
CTAGTCCGTAACTTGAAAGTATTTCGATTTCTTGGCTTTATATATCTTGTGGAAAGGACGATTATCGCGA
GTGACTCTACATACG
