>Addgene plasmid #143511 | TFORF1509 | depositor partial sequence | sequence record 282664 | Barcode
TTATCGCGAGTGACTCTACATACG
